>Addgene plasmid #29476 | psiCHECK2-p27Kip1 3'UTR | addgene partial sequence | sequence record 34865 | 29476 with psiCHECK2-R (5' CGAGGTCCGAAGACTCATTT 3')
TGTAATGAAAATAAAGATATTTTATTGCGGCCAGCGGCCGCAATTGGCATCTTTTTCACACATTACAAAA
AATTATACTTGGCTCAGTATGCAACCTTTTAAGCATAGCCATATTATTTAACAAAAGAGGGGAAAACCTA
TTCTACCCAACACAGCATTTACAAATGCACAAAACATGCCACTTTGGCTTGTATATTGTCTAGATTAAAA
AAAATCTTTTAACATAAATAAGTTAGTATAATTTTTCAGTGTTTTTACAGAGTTATGTACACAGGTACAC
TTCAAATGGTTTTTCCATACACAGGCAATGAAATACTGTTTAAAGATGTAGTATCCATTTCACTTATCCT
ACAAGTGTGCTTTTCTCTACATGAACCTTCCTTGAAAAATAACACTTTCCTGTGGATAAATGGACAGAGT
AAGCTTTAAATTAAAAAATATTTCATTTTTTAATGTGAAGTTACTTACAGATCTTTAAAAATATCGAGGG
ATTTAGAATTATTTTGACTGTGTTTACACAGCCCGAAGTGAAAAGAAAATGAGAAAATTTTGTCAACAAA
TTTAATAAAAGCAGATGGTCAATTCTTAACATTCAAAACTCCCAAGCACCTCGGATTTTTGCCCCAAACT
ACCTGGAGTGATCACCATTCTGCTGAGTAATTAACTGGTAAATTCCAACTTTAAGAGAGACTGGGGAGGG
CAGTGAGGATAGGTTTCTGTTGCTTTTTTAAAAAAGCCACATGCAGCTATCTAACAAACTTTAGATAGCT
TGGGAGATCACCAGATCTCCCAAATGAGAATAAACTTCTTGTAAAAATAAATAGCAATTATCTTTAGCCA
GTGTTCAAATTTTTGTGATTTTTTTAAATGAAGTATCAGCTGTCTCTGAAAGGGACATTACATCTTTAAA
GAAAACAATTCAAACCCTTCCCCAAAATTGCTTCTCTTCATGCAAGTCAAATATTTATCTA
