[The description below was written by a language model from this plasmid's Addgene catalogue record.]
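Description:
psiCHECK2-p27Kip1 3'UTR is a mammalian expression reporter plasmid built on the commercial psiCHECK2 backbone (6273 bp without insert), a dual-luciferase vector designed for measuring post-transcriptional regulation through 3' untranslated regions. It is maintained in E. coli as a high-copy plasmid under ampicillin selection. The record gives catalogue fields only, with no feature table, so the promoters, polyadenylation signals and origin are not itemised. In the standard psiCHECK2 design, a Renilla luciferase gene sits immediately upstream of the multiple cloning site, and an independently transcribed firefly luciferase cassette on the same plasmid serves as an internal normalisation control.

The insert is the 1344 bp 3'UTR of human CDKN1B, which encodes the cyclin-dependent kinase inhibitor p27Kip1. It was cloned by restriction digestion between XhoI and NotI sites, both of which are retained. In psiCHECK2 these sites lie downstream of the Renilla coding sequence, so the p27Kip1 3'UTR becomes part of the Renilla transcript. Anything that acts on that UTR to destabilise the mRNA or repress its translation, such as a microRNA, lowers the Renilla signal relative to firefly. Because both reporters are on one plasmid, the ratio corrects for differences in transfection efficiency.

The associated publication concerns miR-24 and its suppression of cell proliferation through cell-cycle genes, including via "seedless" 3'UTR recognition elements. This suggests the construct was used in transfected mammalian cells to test whether the p27Kip1 3'UTR responds to microRNA regulation. The record does not state whether this UTR served as a candidate target or as a comparison control.
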