Addgene plasmid #29476: psiCHECK2-p27Kip1 3'UTR
Depositing lab: Judy Lieberman. Depositing organization: Boston Children's Hospital. Publication: miR-24 Inhibits cell proliferation by targeting E2F2, MYC, and other cell-cycle genes via binding to "seedless" 3'UTR microRNA recognition elements. Lal A, Navarro F, Maher CA, Maliszewski LE, Yan N, O'Day E, Chowdhury D, Dykxhoorn DM, Tsai P, Hofmann O, Becker KG, Gorospe M, Hide W, Lieberman J. Mol Cell. 2009 Sep 11. 35(5):610-25. 10.1016/j.molcel.2009.08.020 PubMed 19748357.
Backbone
  Vector backbone: psiCHECK2 (Promega)
  Backbone size w/o insert (bp): 6273
  Vector type: Mammalian Expression
Growth in bacteria
  Bacterial resistance: Ampicillin, 100 μg/mL
  Growth temperature: 37°C
  Growth strain: DH5alpha
  Copy number: High Copy
Gene/Insert
  Gene/Insert name: p27 Kip1 3'UTR
  Species: H. sapiens (human)
  Insert size (bp): 1344
  Entrez Gene: CDKN1B (a.k.a. CDKN4, KIP1, MEN1B, MEN4, P27KIP1)
  Cloning method: Restriction Enzyme; 5′ cloning site Xho1 (not destroyed); 3′ cloning site Not1 (not destroyed)
  Sequencing primers: 5′ GTCCGCAACTACAACGCCTACCTT; 3′ AATGAGAGTGTTTCGTTCCTTCC
Terms and licenses: Academic/Nonprofit Terms; Industry Terms: Not Available to Industry
How to cite: psiCHECK2-p27Kip1 3'UTR was a gift from Judy Lieberman (Addgene plasmid # 29476 ; http://n2t.net/addgene:29476 ; RRID:Addgene_29476)
